Addgene plasmid #238859: NanoLuc-PPM1D Fusion Vector
Purpose: Express NanoLuc-PPM1D Fusion Protein in Mammalian Cells under a CMV promoter
Depositing lab: Promega Corporation.
Backbone
  Vector backbone: pFN31K-low Nluc CMV-Hygro Flexi(R) Vector
  Vector type: Mammalian Expression
Growth in bacteria
  Bacterial resistance: Kanamycin, 50 μg/mL
  Growth temperature: 37°C
  Growth strain: DH5alpha
  Copy number: Low Copy
Gene/Insert
  Gene/Insert name: PPM1D
  Species: H. sapiens (human)
  Entrez Gene: PPM1D (a.k.a. IDDGIP, JDVS, PP2C-DELTA, WIP1)
  Promoter: CMV
  Tag / fusion protein: NanoLuc (R) (N terminal on backbone)
  Cloning method: Other
Terms and licenses: Academic/Nonprofit Terms; Industry Terms
How to cite: NanoLuc-PPM1D Fusion Vector was a gift from Promega Corporation (Addgene plasmid # 238859 ; http://n2t.net/addgene:238859 ; RRID:Addgene_238859)
