[The description below was written by a language model from this plasmid's Addgene catalogue record and pLannotate feature annotations shown in this document.]
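Description:
NanoLuc-PPM1D Fusion Vector is a 6,448 bp mammalian expression plasmid built on the pFN31K-low Nluc CMV-Hygro Flexi Vector backbone. It produces human PPM1D (also called WIP1 or PP2C-delta) with NanoLuc luciferase fused to its N terminus. Transcription in mammalian cells is driven by the human cytomegalovirus immediate-early enhancer and promoter, followed by a chimeric β-globin/immunoglobulin intron that generally improves mRNA processing and expression. The human codon-optimized Nluc coding sequence lies directly upstream of the PPM1D open reading frame, separated by a short linker region, and an SV40 polyadenylation signal sits downstream of the cassette. A T7 promoter just ahead of Nluc, with a T7 terminator fragment after the insert, would also allow transcription by T7 RNA polymerase, for example in cell-free systems.

The plasmid is propagated in E. coli from a p15A origin, consistent with its low-copy listing, and is selected with kanamycin. The resistance gene is neo (nptII), placed behind both an SV40 enhancer/early promoter and the bacterial EM7 promoter and followed by a synthetic poly(A) signal. This arrangement can in principle confer kanamycin resistance in bacteria and G418 resistance in mammalian cells. Although the backbone name includes "Hygro", the feature table shows no hygromycin resistance gene. Several other annotations are short fragment matches (SET1, large T antigen, M13 ori, bom, IS1, cer, RSF ori) that are probably backbone remnants rather than functional elements.

PPM1D is a phosphatase that dephosphorylates p53, CHEK1 and MAPK14, dampening checkpoint signalling. The record states only that the plasmid is for expressing the fusion in mammalian cells. Luminescent fusions of this kind are commonly used for bioluminescence-based detection or energy-transfer assays of a target protein.
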