Features (pLannotate 1.2.2; 23 found; start..end, strand, type, name):
    140..517     +  enhancer       CMV enhancer: human cytomegalovirus immediate early enhancer
    519..718     +  promoter       CMV promoter: human cytomegalovirus (CMV) immediate early promoter
    857..989     +  intron         chimeric intron: chimera between introns from human β-globin and immunoglobulin heavy chain genes
   1033..1051    +  promoter       T7 promoter: promoter for bacteriophage T7 RNA polymerase
   1065..1577    +  CDS            Nluc: NanoLuc® luciferase human codon-optimized
   1599..3413    +  CDS            PPM1D: PPM1D_HUMAN - Also known as WIP1. Experimental evidence at protein level: Swiss-Prot protein existence level 1. Involved in the negative regulation of p53 expression (PubMed:23242139). Required for the relief of p53-dependent checkpoint mediated cell cycle arrest. Binds to and dephosphorylates 'Ser-15' of TP53 and 'Ser-345' of CHEK1 which contributes to the functional inactivation of these proteins (PubMed:15870257, PubMed:16311512). Mediates MAPK14 dephosphorylation and inactivation (PubMed:21283629). Is also an important regulator of global heterochromatin silencing and critical in maintaini
   3422..3477    +  misc_feature   MCS: pUC18/19 multiple cloning site
   3484..3533    +  CDS            SET1 (fragment): solubility-enhancement tag derived from T7 phage gene 10B
   3541..3560    +  terminator     T7 terminator (fragment): transcription terminator for bacteriophage T7 RNA polymerase
   3582..3703    -  polyA_signal   SV40 poly(A) signal: SV40 polyadenylation signal
   3726..3794    -  CDS            large T antigen (fragment): large T antigen from SV40 (simian virus 40)
   3799..3831    +  rep_origin     M13 ori (fragment): M13 bacteriophage origin of replication; arrow indicates direction of (+) strand synthesis
   3832..3883    -  misc_feature   bom (fragment): basis of mobility region from pBR322
   3948..4305    +  promoter       SV40 promoter: SV40 enhancer and early promoter
   4320..4367    +  promoter       EM7 promoter: synthetic bacterial promoter&nbsp
   4399..5190    +  CDS            neo: KKA2_KLEPN - Also known as kan, nptII. Experimental evidence at protein level: Swiss-Prot protein existence level 1. Resistance to kanamycin, neomycin, paromomycin, ribostamycin, butirosin and gentamicin B. From Klebsiella pneumoniae.
   5257..5305    +  polyA_signal   poly(A) signal: synthetic polyadenylation signal
   5334..5350    -  promoter       tet promoter (fragment): E. coli promoter for tetracycline efflux protein gene
   5462..6007    +  rep_origin     p15A ori: Plasmids containing the medium-copy-number p15A origin of replication can be propagated in E. coli cells that contain a second plasmid with the ColE1 origin.
   6095..6150    +  rep_origin     RSF ori (fragment): Plasmids containing the RSF 1030 origin of replication can be propagated in E. coli cells that contain additional plasmids with compatible origins.
   6249..6275    -  misc_feature   bom (fragment): basis of mobility region from pBR322
   6269..6316    -  mobile_element IS1 (fragment): prokaryotic transposable element IS1
   6324..6395    +  misc_feature   cer region (fragment): ColE1-derived recombination site that helps to maintain plasmids as monomers
>Addgene plasmid #238859 | NanoLuc-PPM1D Fusion Vector | addgene full sequence | sequence record 479783 | Addgene NGS Result
TCAATATTGGCCATTAGCCATATTATTCATTGGTTATATAGCATAAATCAATATTGGCTATTGGCCATTG
CATACGTTGTATCTATATCATAATATGTACATTTATATTGGCTCATGTCCAATATGACCGCCATGTTGGC
ATTGATTATTGACTAGTTATTAATAGTAATCAATTACGGGGTCATTAGTTCATAGCCCATATATGGAGTT
CCGCGTTACATAACTTACGGTAAATGGCCCGCCTGGCTGACCGCCCAACGACCCCCGCCCATTGACGTCA
ATAATGACGTATGTTCCCATAGTAACGCCAATAGGGACTTTCCATTGACGTCAATGGGTGGAGTATTTAC
GGTAAACTGCCCACTTGGCAGTACATCAAGTGTATCATATGCCAAGTCCGCCCCCTATTGACGTCAATGA
CGGTAAATGGCCCGCCTGGCATTATGCCCAGTACATGACCTTACGGGACTTTCCTACTTGGCAGTACATC
TACGTATTAGTCATCGCTATTACCATGGTGATGCGGTTTTGGCAGTACACCAATGGGCGTGGATAGCGGT
TTGACTCACGGGGATTTCCAAGTCTCCACCCCATTGACGTCAATGGGAGTTTGTTTTGGCACCAAAATCA
ACGGGACTTTCCAAAATGTCGTAATAACCCCGCCCCGTTGACGCAAATGGGCGGTAGGCGTGTACGGTGG
GAGGTCTATATAAGCAGAGCTGGTTTAGTGAACCGTCAGATCACTAGAAGCTTTATTGCGGTAGTTTATC
ACAGTTAAATTGCTAACGCAGTCAGTGCTTCTGACACAACAGTCTCGAACTTAAGCTGCAGAAGTTGGTC
GTGAGGCACTGGGCAGGTAAGTATCAAGGTTACAAGACAGGTTTAAGGAGACCAATAGAAACTGGGCTTG
TCGAGACAGAGAAGACTCTTGCGTTTCTGATAGGCACCTATTGGTCTTACTGACATCCACTTTGCCTTTC
TCTCCACAGGTGTCCACTCCCAGTTCAATTACAGCTCTTAAGGCTAGAGTATTAATACGACTCACTATAG
GGCTAGCGCTCACCATGGTCTTCACACTCGAAGATTTCGTTGGGGACTGGCGACAGACAGCCGGCTACAA
CCTGGACCAAGTCCTTGAACAGGGAGGTGTGTCCAGTTTGTTTCAGAATCTCGGGGTGTCCGTAACTCCG
ATCCAAAGGATTGTCCTGAGCGGTGAAAATGGGCTGAAGATCGACATCCATGTCATCATCCCGTATGAAG
GTCTGAGCGGCGACCAAATGGGCCAGATCGAAAAAATTTTTAAGGTGGTGTACCCTGTGGATGATCATCA
CTTTAAGGTGATCCTGCACTATGGCACACTGGTAATCGACGGGGTTACGCCGAACATGATCGACTATTTC
GGACGGCCGTATGAAGGCATCGCCGTGTTCGACGGCAAAAAGATCACTGTAACAGGGACCCTGTGGAACG
GCAACAAAATTATCGACGAGCGCCTGATCAACCCCGACGGCTCCCTGCTGTTCCGAGTAACCATCAACGG
AGTGACCGGCTGGCGGCTGTGCGAACGCATTCTGGCGGGCTCGAGCGGCGCGATCGCCATGGCGGGGCTG
TACTCGCTGGGAGTGAGCGTCTTCTCCGACCAGGGCGGGAGGAAGTACATGGAGGACGTTACTCAAATCG
TTGTGGAGCCCGAACCGACGGCTGAAGAAAAGCCCTCGCCGCGGCGGTCGCTGTCTCAGCCGTTGCCTCC
GCGGCCGTCGCCGGCCGCCCTTCCCGGCGGCGAAGTCTCGGGGAAAGGCCCAGCGGTGGCAGCCCGAGAG
GCTCGCGACCCTCTCCCGGACGCCGGGGCCTCGCCGGCACCTAGCCGCTGCTGCCGCCGCCGTTCCTCCG
TGGCCTTTTTCGCCGTGTGCGACGGGCACGGCGGGCGGGAGGCGGCACAGTTTGCCCGGGAGCACTTGTG
GGGTTTCATCAAGAAGCAGAAGGGTTTCACCTCGTCCGAGCCGGCTAAGGTTTGCGCTGCCATCCGCAAA
GGCTTTCTCGCTTGTCACCTTGCCATGTGGAAGAAACTGGCGGAATGGCCAAAGACTATGACGGGTCTTC
CTAGCACATCAGGGACAACTGCCAGTGTGGTCATCATTCGGGGCATGAAGATGTATGTAGCTCACGTAGG
TGACTCAGGGGTGGTTCTTGGAATTCAGGATGACCCGAAGGATGACTTTGTCAGAGCTGTGGAGGTGACA
CAGGACCATAAGCCAGAACTTCCCAAGGAAAGAGAACGAATCGAAGGACTTGGTGGGAGTGTAATGAACA
AGTCTGGGGTGAATCGTGTAGTTTGGAAACGACCTCGACTCACTCACAATGGACCTGTTAGAAGGAGCAC
AGTTATTGACCAGATTCCTTTTCTGGCAGTAGCAAGAGCACTTGGTGATTTGTGGAGCTATGATTTCTTC
AGTGGTGAATTTGTGGTGTCACCTGAACCAGACACAAGTGTCCACACTCTTGACCCTCAGAAGCACAAGT
ATATTATATTGGGGAGTGATGGACTTTGGAATATGATTCCACCACAAGATGCCATCTCAATGTGCCAGGA
CCAAGAGGAGAAAAAATACCTGATGGGTGAGCATGGACAATCTTGTGCCAAAATGCTTGTGAATCGAGCA
TTGGGCCGCTGGAGGCAGCGTATGCTCCGAGCAGATAACACTAGTGCCATAGTAATCTGCATCTCTCCAG
AAGTGGACAATCAGGGAAACTTTACCAATGAAGATGAGTTATACCTGAACCTGACTGACAGCCCTTCCTA
TAATAGTCAAGAAACCTGTGTGATGACTCCTTCCCCATGTTCTACACCACCAGTCAAGTCACTGGAGGAG
GATCCATGGCCAAGGGTGAATTCTAAGGACCATATACCTGCCCTGGTTCGTAGCAATGCCTTCTCAGAGA
ATTTTTTAGAGGTTTCAGCTGAGATAGCTCGAGAGAATGTCCAAGGTGTAGTCATACCCTCAAAAGATCC
AGAACCACTTGAAGAAAATTGCGCTAAAGCCCTGACTTTAAGGATACATGATTCTTTGAATAATAGCCTT
CCAATTGGCCTTGTGCCTACTAATTCAACAAACACTGTCATGGACCAAAAAAATTTGAAGATGTCAACTC
CTGGCCAAATGAAAGCCCAAGAAATTGAAAGAACCCCTCCAACAAACTTTAAAAGGACATTAGAAGAGTC
CAATTCTGGCCCCCTGATGAAGAAGCATAGACGAAATGGCTTAAGTCGAAGTAGTGGTGCTCAGCCTGCA
AGTCTCCCCACAACCTCACAGCGAAAGAACTCTGTTAAACTCACCATGCGACGCAGACTTAGGGGCCAGA
AGAAAATTGGAAATCCTTTACTTCATCAACACAGGAAAACTGTTTGTGTTTGCGTTTAAACGAATTCGGG
CTCGGTACCCGGGGATCCTCTAGAGTCGACCTGCAGGCATGCAAGCTGATCCGGCTGCTAACAAAGCCCG
AAAGGAAGCTGAGTTGGCTGCTGCCACCGCTGAGCAATAACTAGCATAACCCCTTGGGGCGGCCGCTTCG
AGCAGACATGATAAGATACATTGATGAGTTTGGACAAACCACAACTAGAATGCAGTGAAAAAAATGCTTT
ATTTGTGAAATTTGTGATGCTATTGCTTTATTTGTAACCATTATAAGCTGCAATAAACAAGTTAACAACA
ACAATTGCATTCATTTTATGTTTCAGGTTCAGGGGGAGATGTGGGAGGTTTTTTTAAGCAAGTAAAACCT
CTACAAATGTGGTAAAATCGAATTTTAACAAAATATTAACGCTTACAATTTCCTGATGCGGTATTTTCTC
CTTACGCATCTGTGCGGTATTTCACACCGCATACGCGGATCTGCGCAGCACCATGGCCTGAAATAACCTC
TGAAAGAGGAACTTGGTTAGGTACCTTCTGAGGCGGAAAGAACCAGCTGTGGAATGTGTGTCAGTTAGGG
TGTGGAAAGTCCCCAGGCTCCCCAGCAGGCAGAAGTATGCAAAGCATGCATCTCAATTAGTCAGCAACCA
GGTGTGGAAAGTCCCCAGGCTCCCCAGCAGGCAGAAGTATGCAAAGCATGCATCTCAATTAGTCAGCAAC
CATAGTCCCGCCCCTAACTCCGCCCATCCCGCCCCTAACTCCGCCCAGTTCCGCCCATTCTCCGCCCCAT
GGCTGACTAATTTTTTTTATTTATGCAGAGGCCGAGGCCGCCTCGGCCTCTGAGCTATTCCAGAAGTAGT
GAGGAGGCTTTTTTGGAGGCCTAGGCTTTTGCAAAAAGCTTAATTAACTGTTGACAATTAATCATCGGCA
TAGTATATCGGCATAGTATAATACGACAAGGTGAGGAACTAAACCCAGGAGGCAGATCATGATTGAACAA
GATGGATTGCACGCAGGTTCTCCGGCCGCTTGGGTGGAGAGGCTATTCGGCTATGACTGGGCACAACAGA
CAATCGGCTGCTCTGATGCCGCCGTGTTCCGGCTGTCAGCGCAGGGGCGCCCGGTTCTTTTTGTCAAGAC
CGACCTGTCCGGTGCCCTGAATGAACTGCAGGACGAGGCAGCGCGGCTATCGTGGCTGGCCACGACGGGC
GTTCCTTGCGCAGCTGTGCTCGACGTTGTCACTGAAGCGGGAAGGGACTGGCTGCTATTGGGCGAAGTGC
CGGGGCAGGATCTCCTGTCATCTCACCTTGCTCCTGCCGAGAAAGTATCCATCATGGCTGATGCAATGCG
GCGGCTGCATACGCTTGATCCGGCTACCTGCCCATTCGACCACCAAGCGAAACATCGCATCGAGCGAGCA
CGTACTCGGATGGAAGCCGGTCTTGTCGATCAGGATGATCTGGACGAAGAGCATCAGGGGCTCGCGCCAG
CCGAACTGTTCGCCAGGCTCAAGGCGCGCATGCCCGACGGCGAGGATCTCGTCGTGACCCATGGCGATGC
CTGCTTGCCGAATATCATGGTGGAAAATGGCCGCTTTTCTGGATTCATCGACTGTGGCCGGCTGGGTGTG
GCGGACCGCTATCAGGACATAGCGTTGGCTACCCGTGATATTGCTGAAGAGCTTGGCGGCGAATGGGCTG
ACCGCTTCCTCGTGCTTTACGGTATCGCCGCTCCCGATTCGCAGCGCATCGCCTTCTATCGCCTTCTTGA
CGAGTTCTTCTGAGCGGGACTCTGGGGTTCGAAATGACCGACCAAGCGACGCCCAACCTGCCATCACGAT
GGCCGCAATAAAATATCTTTATTTTCATTACATCTGTGTGTTGGTTTTTTGTGTGAATCGATAGCGATAA
GGATCCGCTCATGCGATGATAAGCTGTCAAACATGAGAATTACAACTTATATCGTATGGGGCTGACTTCA
GGTGCTACATTTGAAGAGATAAATTGCACTGAAATCTAGAAATATTTTATCTGATTAATAAGATGATCTT
CTTGAGATCGTTTTGGTCTGCGCGTAATCTCTTGCTCTGAAAACGAAAAAACCGCCTTGCAGGGCGGTTT
TTCGAAGGTTCTCTGAGCTACCAACTCTTTGAACCGAGGTAACTGGCTTGGAGGAGCGCAGTCACCAAAA
CTTGTCCTTTCAGTTTAGCCTTAACCGGCGCATGACTTCAAGACTAACTCCTCTAAATCAATTACCAGTG
GCTGCTGCCAGTGGTGCTTTTGCATGTCTTTCCGGGTTGGACTCAAGACGATAGTTACCGGATAAGGCGC
AGCGGTCGGACTGAACGGGGGGTTCGTGCATACAGTCCAGCTTGGAGCGAACTGCCTACCCGGAACTGAG
TGTCAGGCGTGGAATGAGACAAACGCGGCCATAACAGCGGAATGACACCGGTAAACCGAAAGGCAGGAAC
AGGAGAGCGCACGAGGGAGCCGCCAGGGGGAAACGCCTGGTATCTTTATAGTCCTGTCGGGTTTCGCCAC
CACTGATTTGAGCGTCAGATTTCGTGATGCTTGTCAGGGGGGCGGAGCCTATGGAAAAACGGCTTTGCCG
CGGCCCTCTCACTTCCCTGTTAAGTATCTTCCTGGCATCTTCCAGGAAATCTCCGCCCCGTTCGTAAGCC
ATTTCCGCTCGCCGCAGTCGAACGACCGAGCGTAGCGAGTCAGTGAGCGAGGAAGCGGAATATATCCTGT
ATCACATATTCTGCTGACGCACCGGTGCAGCCTTTTTTCTCCTGCCACATGAAGCACTTCACTGACACCC
TCATCAGTGCCAACATAGTAAGCCAGTATACACTCCGCTAGCGCTGATGTCCGGCGGTGCTTTTGCCGTT
ACGCACCACCCCGTCATGAGATTACGCGTTTTAGCGGTGCGTACAATTAAGGGATTATGGTAAATCCACT
TACTGTCTGCCCTCGTAGCCATCGAGATAAACCGCAGTACTCCGGCCACGATGCGTCCGGCGTAGAGGAT
CGAGATCT
